>Addgene plasmid #223774 | pGenlenti_ATG13-delta-206-230 | addgene full sequence | sequence record 448397 | Addgene NGS Result
GTCGACGGATCGGGAGATCTCCCGATCCCCTATGGTGCACTCTCAGTACAATCTGCTCTGATGCCGCATA
GTTAAGCCAGTATCTGCTCCCTGCTTGTGTGTTGGAGGTCGCTGAGTAGTGCGCGAGCAAAATTTAAGCT
ACAACAAGGCAAGGCTTGACCGACAATTGCATGAAGAATCTGCTTAGGGTTAGGCGTTTTGCGCTGCTTC
GCGATGTACGGGCCAGATATCGCGTTGACATTGATTATTGACTAGTTATTAATAGTAATCAATTACGGGG
TCATTAGTTCATAGCCCATATATGGAGTTCCGCGTTACATAACTTACGGTAAATGGCCCGCCTGGCTGAC
CGCCCAACGACCCCCGCCCATTGACGTCAATAATGACGTATGTTCCCATAGTAACGCCAATAGGGACTTT
CCATTGACGTCAATGGGTGGAGTATTTACGGTAAACTGCCCACTTGGCAGTACATCAAGTGTATCATATG
CCAAGTACGCCCCCTATTGACGTCAATGACGGTAAATGGCCCGCCTGGCATTATGCCCAGTACATGACCT
TATGGGACTTTCCTACTTGGCAGTACATCTACGTATTAGTCATCGCTATTACCATGGTGATGCGGTTTTG
GCAGTACATCAATGGGCGTGGATAGCGGTTTGACTCACGGGGATTTCCAAGTCTCCACCCCATTGACGTC
AATGGGAGTTTGTTTTGGCACCAAAATCAACGGGACTTTCCAAAATGTCGTAACAACTCCGCCCCATTGA
CGCAAATGGGCGGTAGGCGTGTACGGTGGGAGGTCTATATAAGCAGCGCGTTTTGCCTGTACTGGGTCTC
TCTGGTTAGACCAGATCTGAGCCTGGGAGCTCTCTGGCTAACTAGGGAACCCACTGCTTAAGCCTCAATA
AAGCTTGCCTTGAGTGCTTCAAGTAGTGTGTGCCCGTCTGTTGTGTGACTCTGGTAACTAGAGATCCCTC
AGACCCTTTTAGTCAGTGTGGAAAATCTCTAGCAGTGGCGCCCGAACAGGGACTTGAAAGCGAAAGGGAA
ACCAGAGGAGCTCTCTCGACGCAGGACTCGGCTTGCTGAAGCGCGCACGGCAAGAGGCGAGGGGCGGCGA
CTGGTGAGTACGCCAAAAATTTTGACTAGCGGAGGCTAGAAGGAGAGAGATGGGTGCGAGAGCGTCAGTA
TTAAGCGGGGGAGAATTAGATCGCGATGGGAAAAAATTCGGTTAAGGCCAGGGGGAAAGAAAAAATATAA
ATTAAAACATATAGTATGGGCAAGCAGGGAGCTAGAACGATTCGCAGTTAATCCTGGCCTGTTAGAAACA
TCAGAAGGCTGTAGACAAATACTGGGACAGCTACAACCATCCCTTCAGACAGGATCAGAAGAACTTAGAT
CATTATATAATACAGTAGCAACCCTCTATTGTGTGCATCAAAGGATAGAGATAAAAGACACCAAGGAAGC
TTTAGACAAGATAGAGGAAGAGCAAAACAAAAGTAAGACCACCGCACAGCAAGCGGCCGGCCGCTGATCT
TCAGACCTGGAGGAGGAGATATGAGGGACAATTGGAGAAGTGAATTATATAAATATAAAGTAGTAAAAAT
TGAACCATTAGGAGTAGCACCCACCAAGGCAAAGAGAAGAGTGGTGCAGAGAGAAAAAAGAGCAGTGGGA
ATAGGAGCTTTGTTCCTTGGGTTCTTGGGAGCAGCAGGAAGCACTATGGGCGCAGCGTCAATGACGCTGA
CGGTACAGGCCAGACAATTATTGTCTGGTATAGTGCAGCAGCAGAACAATTTGCTGAGGGCTATTGAGGC
GCAACAGCATCTGTTGCAACTCACAGTCTGGGGCATCAAGCAGCTCCAGGCAAGAATCCTGGCTGTGGAA
AGATACCTAAAGGATCAACAGCTCCTGGGGATTTGGGGTTGCTCTGGAAAACTCATTTGCACCACTGCTG
TGCCTTGGAATGCTAGTTGGAGTAATAAATCTCTGGAACAGATTTGGAATCACACGACCTGGATGGAGTG
GGACAGAGAAATTAACAATTACACAAGCTTAATACACTCCTTAATTGAAGAATCGCAAAACCAGCAAGAA
AAGAATGAACAAGAATTATTGGAATTAGATAAATGGGCAAGTTTGTGGAATTGGTTTAACATAACAAATT
GGCTGTGGTATATAAAATTATTCATAATGATAGTAGGAGGCTTGGTAGGTTTAAGAATAGTTTTTGCTGT
ACTTTCTATAGTGAATAGAGTTAGGCAGGGATATTCACCATTATCGTTTCAGACCCACCTCCCAACCCCG
AGGGGACCCGACAGGCCCGAAGGAATAGAAGAAGAAGGTGGAGAGAGAGACAGAGACAGATCCATTCGAT
TAGTGAACGGATCGGCACTGCGTGCGCCAATTCTGCAGACAAATGGCAGTATTCATCCACAATTTTAAAA
GAAAAGGGGGGATTGGGGGGTACAGTGCAGGGGAAAGAATAGTAGACATAATAGCAACAGACATACAAAC
TAAAGAATTACAAAAACAAATTACAAAAATTCAAAATTTTCGGGTTTATTACAGGGACAGCAGAGATCCA
GTTTGGTTAGTACCGGGCCCGCTCTAGACATGTCCAATATGACCGCCATGTTGACATTGATTATTGACTA
GTTATTAATAGTAATCAATTACGGGGTCATTAGTTCATAGCCCATATATGGAGTTCCGCGTTACATAACT
TACGGTAAATGGCCCGCCTGGCTGACCGCCCAACGACCCCCGCCCATTGACGTCAATAATGACGTATGTT
CCCATAGTAACGCCAATAGGGACTTTCCATTGACGTCAATGGGTGGAGTATTTACGGTAAACTGCCCACT
TGGCAGTACATCAAGTGTATCATATGCCAAGTCCGCCCCCTATTGACGTCAATGACGGTAAATGGCCCGC
CTGGCATTATGCCCAGTACATGACCTTACGGGACTTTCCTACTTGGCAGTACATCTACGTATTAGTCATC
GCTATTACCATGGTGATGCGGTTTTGGCAGTACACCAATGGGCGTGGATAGCGGTTTGACTCACGGGGAT
TTCCAAGTCTCCACCCCATTGACGTCAATGGGAGTTTGTTTTGGCACCAAAATCAACGGGACTTTCCAAA
ATGTCGTAATAACCCCGCCCCGTTGACGCAAATGGGCGGTAGGCGTGTACGGTGGGAGGTCTATATAAGC
AGAGCTCGTTTAGTGAACCGTCAGAATTTTGTAATACGACTCACTATAGGGCGGCCGGGAATTCGTCGAC
TGGATCCATGGAAACTGATCTCAATTCCCAGGACAGAAAGGACCTGGACAAGTTTATTAAATTTTTTGCC
CTCAAGACTGTCCAAGTGATTGTCCAGGCTCGGCTTGGTGAAAAGATTTGCACTCGTTCATCATCTTCTC
CAACGGGTTCAGATTGGTTCAACTTAGCAATCAAAGACATCCCAGAGGTTACACATGAAGCAAAGAAGGC
ACTGGCAGGACAGCTGCCTGCAGTCGGGAGGTCCATGTGTGTGGAGATTTCACTTAAGACTTCTGAGGGA
GATTCCATGGAGCTGGAAATATGGTGTCTTGAAATGAATGAAAAGTGTGATAAAGAAATCAAAGTTTCCT
ACACGGTGTACAACAGACTGTCATTGCTGCTGAAGTCCCTTCTTGCTATAACTAGGGTGACACCAGCCTA
TAGGCTCTCCAGGAAACAAGGGCATGAATATGTCATATTATACAGGATATATTTTGGAGAAGTTCAGCTG
AGTGGCTTAGGAGAAGGCTTCCAGACAGTTCGTGTTGGGACAGTGGGCACCCCTGTGGGCACCATCACTC
TTTCTTGTGCTTACAGAATTAACTTGGCATTCATGTCTACCAGGCAATTTGAGAGGACCCCATACAGAAC
TGCTGGTGAGGACACTGGAGTAATATACCCGTCTGTAGAAGACTCTCAAGAAGTGTGTACCACCTCTTTT
TCCACCTCCCCACCATCCCAGCTCTCAAGCTCTCGCCTTTCCTATCAGCCTGCTGCCCTGGGCGTTGGAT
CAGCTGACCTGGCTTATCCAGTAGTGTTTGCTGCTGGCTTAAATGCTACACACCCTCACCAGCTGATGGT
TCCTGGGAAGGAAGGTGGGGTACCCCTTGCTCCCAACCAGCCTGTCCATGGTACCCAGGCTGACCAGGAG
AGACTGGCAACCTGCACCCCTTCTGACAGAACCCACTGTGCTGCCACACCCTCCAGTAGTGAGGATACTG
AAACCGTATCAAACAGCAGTGAGGGACGGGCCTCCCCTCACGATGTCTTGGAGACCATCTTTGTCCGAAA
AGTGGGGGCTTTTGTCAACAAACCCATTAACCAGGTGACCCTGACGAGTTTGGATATACCCTTTGCCATG
TTTGCTCCCAAGAATTTGGAGCTGGAGGATACCGATCCAATGGTGAATCCTCCAGATTCCCCAGAGACTG
AATCTCCTCTCCAGGGCAGCCTGCACTCAGATGGCTCCAGCGGGGGCAGCAGTGGCAATACCCATGATGA
CTTTGTTATGATAGACTTTAAACCAGCTTTTTCTAAAGATGACATTCTTCCGATGGACCTGGGGACCTTC
TATCGGGAGTTTCAGAACCCACCTCAGCTGAGCAGCCTCTCCATAGATATTGGAGCACAGTCCATGGCTG
AAGACTTGGACTCATTACCAGAGAAGCTGGCTGTGCATGAGAAGAATGTCCGCGAGTTTGATGCCTTTGT
GGAAACCCTGCAGTAAGCTAGCGGACCGACGCGTACGCGGCCGCTCGATTACAAGGATGACGACGATAAG
GTTTAAACCTAGGCGTAGCGGCCGCAAATTCCGCCCCTCTCCCTCCCCCCCCCCTAACGTTACTGGCCGA
AGCCGCTTGGAATAAGGCCGGTGTGCGTTTGTCTATATGTTATTTTCCACCATATTGCCGTCTTTTGGCA
ATGTGAGGGCCCGGAAACCTGGCCCTGTCTTCTTGACGAGCATTCCTAGGGGTCTTTCCCCTCTCGCCAA
AGGAATGCAAGGTCTGTTGAATGTCGTGAAGGAAGCAGTTCCTCTGGAAGCTTCTTGAAGACAAACAACG
TCTGTAGCGACCCTTTGCAGGCAGCGGAACCCCCCACCTGGCGACAGGTGCCTCTGCGGCCAAAAGCCAC
GTGTATAAGATACACCTGCAAAGGCGGCACAACCCCAGTGCCACGTTGTGAGTTGGATAGTTGTGGAAAG
AGTCAAATGGCTCTCCTCAAGCGTATTCAACAAGGGGCTGAAGGATGCCCAGAAGGTACCCCATTGTATG
GGATCTGATCTGGGGCCTCGGTGCACATGCTTTACATGTGTTTAGTCGAGGTTAAAAAAACGTCTAGGCC
CCCCGAACCACGGGGACGTGGTTTTCCTTTGAAAAACACGATGATAATATGACCGAGTACAAGCCCACGG
TGCGCCTCGCCACCCGCGACGACGTCCCCCGGGCAGTACGCACCCTCGCCGCCGCGTTCGCCGACTACCC
CGCCACGCGCCACACCGTCGATCCAGACCGCCACATCGAGCGGGTCACCGAGCTGCAAGAACTCTTCCTC
ACGCGCGTCGGGCTCGACATCGGCAAGGTGTGGGTCGCGGACGACGGCGCCGCGGTGGCGGTCTGGACCA
CGCCGGAGAGCGTCGAAGCGGGGGCGGTGTTCGCCGAGATCGGCCCGCGCATGGCCGAGTTGAGCGGTTC
CCGGCTGGCCGCGCAGCAACAGATGGAAGGCCTCCTGGCGCCGCACCGGCCCAAGGAGCCCGCGTGGTTC
CTGGCCACCGTCGGCGTCTCGCCCGACCACCAGGGCAAGGGTCTGGGCAGCGCCGTCGTGCTCCCCGGAG
TGGAGGCGGCCGAGCGCGCCGGGGTGCCCGCCTTCCTGGAGACCTCCGCGCCCCGCAACCTCCCCTTCTA
CGAGCGGCTCGGCTTCACCGTCACCGCCGACGTCGAGGTGCCCGAAGGACCGCGCACCTGGTGCATGACC
CGCAAGCCCGGTGCCTGAACATGTTTAAGGGTTCCGGTTCCACTAGGTACAATTCGATATCAAGCTTATC
GATAATCAACCTCTGGATTACAAAATTTGTGAAAGATTGACTGGTATTCTTAACTATGTTGCTCCTTTTA
CGCTATGTGGATACGCTGCTTTAATGCCTTTGTATCATGCTATTGCTTCCCGTATGGCTTTCATTTTCTC
CTCCTTGTATAAATCCTGGTTGCTGTCTCTTTATGAGGAGTTGTGGCCCGTTGTCAGGCAACGTGGCGTG
GTGTGCACTGTGTTTGCTGACGCAACCCCCACTGGTTGGGGCATTGCCACCACCTGTCAGCTCCTTTCCG
GGACTTTCGCTTTCCCCCTCCCTATTGCCACGGCGGAACTCATCGCCGCCTGCCTTGCCCGCTGCTGGAC
AGGGGCTCGGCTGTTGGGCACTGACAATTCCGTGGTGTTGTCGGGGAAATCATCGTCCTTTCCTTGGCTG
CTCGCCTGTGTTGCCACCTGGATTCTGCGCGGGACGTCCTTCTGCTACGTCCCTTCGGCCCTCAATCCAG
CGGACCTTCCTTCCCGCGGCCTGCTGCCGGCTCTGCGGCCTCTTCCGCGTCTTCGCCTTCGCCCTCAGAC
GAGTCGGATCTCCCTTTGGGCCGCCTCCCCGCATCGATACCGTCGACCTCGATCGAGACCTAGAAAAACA
TGGAGCAATCACAAGTAGCAATACAGCAGCTACCAATGCTGATTGTGCCTGGCTAGAAGCACAAGAGGAG
GAGGAGGTGGGTTTTCCAGTCACACCTCAGGTACCTTTAAGACCAATGACTTACAAGGCAGCTGTAGATC
TTAGCCACTTTTTAAAAGAAAAGGGGGGACTGGAAGGGCTAATTCACTCCCAACGAAGACAAGATATCCT
TGATCTGTGGATCTACCACACACAAGGCTACTTCCCTGATTGGCAGAACTACACACCAGGGCCAGGGATC
AGATATCCACTGACCTTTGGATGGTGCTACAAGCTAGTACCAGTTGAGCAAGAGAAGGTAGAAGAAGCCA
ATGAAGGAGAGAACACCCGCTTGTTACACCCTGTGAGCCTGCATGGGATGGATGACCCGGAGAGAGAAGT
ATTAGAGTGGAGGTTTGACAGCCGCCTAGCATTTCATCACATGGCCCGAGAGCTGCATCCGGACTGTACT
GGGTCTCTCTGGTTAGACCAGATCTGAGCCTGGGAGCTCTCTGGCTAACTAGGGAACCCACTGCTTAAGC
CTCAATAAAGCTTGCCTTGAGTGCTTCAAGTAGTGTGTGCCCGTCTGTTGTGTGACTCTGGTAACTAGAG
ATCCCTCAGACCCTTTTAGTCAGTGTGGAAAATCTCTAGCAGCATGTGAGCAAAAGGCCAGCAAAAGGCC
AGGAACCGTAAAAAGGCCGCGTTGCTGGCGTTTTTCCATAGGCTCCGCCCCCCTGACGAGCATCACAAAA
ATCGACGCTCAAGTCAGAGGTGGCGAAACCCGACAGGACTATAAAGATACCAGGCGTTTCCCCCTGGAAG
CTCCCTCGTGCGCTCTCCTGTTCCGACCCTGCCGCTTACCGGATACCTGTCCGCCTTTCTCCCTTCGGGA
AGCGTGGCGCTTTCTCATAGCTCACGCTGTAGGTATCTCAGTTCGGTGTAGGTCGTTCGCTCCAAGCTGG
GCTGTGTGCACGAACCCCCCGTTCAGCCCGACCGCTGCGCCTTATCCGGTAACTATCGTCTTGAGTCCAA
CCCGGTAAGACACGACTTATCGCCACTGGCAGCAGCCACTGGTAACAGGATTAGCAGAGCGAGGTATGTA
GGCGGTGCTACAGAGTTCTTGAAGTGGTGGCCTAACTACGGCTACACTAGAAGAACAGTATTTGGTATCT
GCGCTCTGCTGAAGCCAGTTACCTTCGGAAAAAGAGTTGGTAGCTCTTGATCCGGCAAACAAACCACCGC
TGGTAGCGGTGGTTTTTTTGTTTGCAAGCAGCAGATTACGCGCAGAAAAAAAGGATCTCAAGAAGATCCT
TTGATCTTTTCTACGGGGTCTGACGCTCAGTGGAACGAAAACTCACGTTAAGGGATTTTGGTCATGATTA
CCAATGCTTAATCAGTGAGGCACCTATCTCAGCGATCTGTCTATTTCGTTCATCCATAGTTGCCTGACTC
CCCGTCGTGTAGATAACTACGATACGGGAGGGCTTACCATCTGGCCCCAGTGCTGCAATGATACCGCGAG
ACCCACGCTCACCGGCTCCAGATTTATCAGCAATAAACCAGCCAGCCGGAAGGGCCGAGCGCAGAAGTGG
TCCTGCAACTTTATCCGCCTCCATCCAGTCTATTAATTGTTGCCGGGAAGCTAGAGTAAGTAGTTCGCCA
GTTAATAGTTTGCGCAACGTTGTTGCCATTGCTACAGGCATCGTGGTGTCACGCTCGTCGTTTGGTATGG
CTTCATTCAGCTCCGGTTCCCAACGATCAAGGCGAGTTACATGATCCCCCATGTTGTGCAAAAAAGCGGT
TAGCTCCTTCGGTCCTCCGATCGTTGTCAGAAGTAAGTTGGCCGCAGTGTTATCACTCATGGTTATGGCA
GCACTGCATAATTCTCTTACTGTCATGCCATCCGTAAGATGCTTTTCTGTGACTGGTGAGTACTCAACCA
AGTCATTCTGAGAATAGTGTATGCGGCGACCGAGTTGCTCTTGCCCGGCGTCAATACGGGATAATACCGC
GCCACATAGCAGAACTTTAAAAGTGCTCATCATTGGAAAACGTTCTTCGGGGCGAAAACTCTCAAGGATC
TTACCGCTGTTGAGATCCAGTTCGATGTAACCCACTCGTGCACCCAACTGATCTTCAGCATCTTTTACTT
TCACCAGCGTTTCTGGGTGAGCAAAAACAGGAAGGCAAAATGCCGCAAAAAAGGGAATAAGGGCGACACG
GAAATGTTGAATACTCATACTCTTCCTTTTTCAATATTATTGAAGCATTTATCAGGGTTATTGTCTCATG
AGCGGATACATATTTGAATGTATTTAGAAAAATAAACAAATAGGGGTTCCGCGCACATTTCCCCGAAAAG
TGCCACCTGAC
Features (pLannotate 1.2.2; 24 found; start..end, strand, type, name):
     31..83      -  misc_feature   bom (fragment): basis of mobility region from pBR322
    237..616     +  enhancer       CMV enhancer: human cytomegalovirus immediate early enhancer
    617..816     +  promoter       CMV promoter: human cytomegalovirus (CMV) immediate early promoter
    834..1014    +  LTR            5' LTR (truncated): truncated 5' long terminal repeat (LTR) from HIV-1
   1061..1186    +  misc_feature   HIV-1 Ψ: packaging signal of human immunodeficiency virus type 1
   1170..1508    +  CDS            HIV-1 gag (fragment): gag protein from human immunodeficiency virus 1; gag
   1683..1916    +  misc_feature   RRE: The Rev response element (RRE) of HIV-1 allows for Rev-dependent mRNA export from the nucleus to the cytoplasm.
   2293..2393    +  CDS            Rev (fragment): human immunodeficiency virus 1 (HIV-1) Rev protein; rev; enhances nuclear export of unspliced and incompletely spliced viral mRNAs
   2443..2560    +  misc_feature   cPPT/CTS: central polypurine tract and central termination sequence of HIV-1
   2643..3022    +  enhancer       CMV enhancer: human cytomegalovirus immediate early enhancer
   3024..3223    +  promoter       CMV promoter: human cytomegalovirus (CMV) immediate early promoter
   3252..3270    +  promoter       T7 promoter: promoter for bacteriophage T7 RNA polymerase
   3298..4773    +  CDS            ATG13: ATG13_HUMAN - Also known as KIAA0652. Experimental evidence at protein level: Swiss-Prot protein existence level 1. Autophagy factor required for autophagosome formation and mitophagy. Target of the TOR kinase signaling pathway that regulates autophagy through the control of the phosphorylation status of ATG13 and ULK1, and the regulation of the ATG13-ULK1-RB1CC1 complex. Through its regulation of ULK1 activity, plays a role in the regulation of the kinase activity of mTORC1 and cell proliferation. From Homo sapiens (Human).
   4807..4831    +  CDS            3xFLAG (fragment): three tandem FLAG® epitope tags
   4975..5437    +  misc_feature   IRES: internal ribosome entry site (IRES) of the encephalomyocarditis virus (EMCV)
   5439..6038    +  CDS            PuroR: puromycin N-acetyltransferase; pac from Streptomyces alboniger; confers resistance to puromycin
   6071..6094    +  misc_feature   MCS (fragment): pBluescript multiple cloning site
   6094..6682    +  misc_feature   WPRE: woodchuck hepatitis virus posttranscriptional regulatory element
   6683..6702    +  misc_feature   MCS (fragment): pBluescript multiple cloning site
   6704..7204    +  CDS            nef (fragment): NEF_HV1LA - Experimental evidence at protein level: Swiss-Prot protein existence level 1. Extracellular Nef protein targets CD4(+) T-lymphocytes for apoptosis by interacting with CXCR4 surface receptors. From Human immunodeficiency virus type 1 group M subtype B (isolate Lai) (HIV-1).
   7211..7391    +  LTR            5' LTR (truncated): truncated 5' long terminal repeat (LTR) from HIV-1
   7453..8041    -  rep_origin     ori: high-copy-number ColE1/pMB1/pBR322/pUC origin of replication
   8118..8978    -  CDS            AmpR: β-lactamase; bla; confers resistance to ampicillin, carbenicillin, and related antibiotics
   8979..9083    -  promoter       AmpR promoter: bla
