[The description below was written by a language model from this plasmid's Addgene catalogue record and pLannotate feature annotations shown in this document.]
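Description:
pGenlenti_ATG13-delta-206-230 is a lentiviral transfer plasmid built on the pGenLenti backbone for stable expression of a deletion mutant of human ATG13 in mammalian cells. It is propagated in E. coli through a high-copy ColE1/pUC-type origin with ampicillin resistance (AmpR, driven by the bla promoter). The viral portion begins with a CMV enhancer/promoter fused to a truncated HIV-1 5' LTR, an arrangement that typically allows Tat-independent transcription of the genomic RNA in packaging cells. This is followed by the Ψ packaging signal with a partial gag sequence, the Rev response element for nuclear export of the unspliced transcript, and the cPPT/CTS element that aids nuclear import of the provirus. A second truncated LTR, preceded by a nef-derived fragment, closes the transfer cassette.

Within the provirus, an internal CMV enhancer/promoter (with a T7 promoter just downstream) drives the ATG13 open reading frame. According to the record, this lacks residues 206-230, so the expressed protein comprises amino acids 1-205 joined to 231-517. The annotation detects a short fragment matching a FLAG-type epitope just after the coding sequence, suggesting a C-terminal FLAG tag, although the catalogue fields do not mention one. An EMCV IRES then links puromycin N-acetyltransferase to the same transcript, so puromycin selection enriches for cells expressing the ATG13 message, and a WPRE enhances transcript stability and expression.

ATG13 is a core autophagy factor acting in the ULK1 complex. The stated purpose is stable expression and rescue experiments, and the associated work concerns BNIP3/NIX-mediated mitophagy initiation. The record does not state what the deleted segment does.
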