Addgene plasmid #223774: pGenlenti_ATG13-delta-206-230
Purpose: Stable expression of protein in mammalian cell culture, rescue experiments
Depositing lab: Sascha Martens. Depositing organization: University of Vienna. Publication: Reconstitution of BNIP3/NIX-mitophagy initiation reveals hierarchical flexibility of the autophagy machinery. Adriaenssens E, Schaar S, Cook ASI, Stuke JFM, Sawa-Makarska J, Nguyen TN, Ren X, Schuschnig M, Romanov J, Khuu G, Uoselis L, Lazarou M, Hummer G, Hurley JH, Martens S. Nat Cell Biol. 2025 Jul 25. doi: 10.1038/s41556-025-01712-y. PubMed 40715440.
Backbone
  Vector backbone: pGenLenti
  Vector type: Lentiviral
  Selectable markers: Puromycin
Growth in bacteria
  Bacterial resistance: Ampicillin, 100 μg/mL
  Growth temperature: 37°C
  Growth strain: NEB Stable
  Copy number: Unknown
Gene/Insert
  Gene/Insert name: ATG13
  Species: H. sapiens (human)
  Mutation: aa 206-230 deleted (expresses 1-205, 231-517)
  Entrez Gene: ATG13 (a.k.a. KIAA0652, PARATARG8)
  Cloning method: Gibson Cloning
Terms and licenses: Academic/Nonprofit Terms; Industry Terms: Not Available to Industry
Depositor comments: Internal #: SMc2407 . Please visit https://doi.org/10.1101/2024.08.28.609967 for bioRxiv preprint.
How to cite: pGenlenti_ATG13-delta-206-230 was a gift from Sascha Martens (Addgene plasmid # 223774 ; http://n2t.net/addgene:223774 ; RRID:Addgene_223774)
